Addgene plasmid #33302: pT7-M2-S2-S3-S4T3D
Depositing lab: Terence Dermody. Depositing organization: Vanderbilt University. Publication: An improved reverse genetics system for mammalian orthoreoviruses. Kobayashi T, Ooms LS, Ikizler M, Chappell JD, Dermody TS. Virology. 2010 Mar 15;398(2):194-200. Epub 2009 Dec 29. 10.1016/j.virol.2009.11.037 PubMed 20042210.
Backbone
  Vector backbone: p3E5EGFP
  Backbone manufacturer: made by Yoshihiro Kawaoka
  Vector type: Mammalian Expression
Growth in bacteria
  Bacterial resistance: Ampicillin, 100 μg/mL
  Growth temperature: 37°C
  Growth strain: Stbl3
  Copy number: High Copy
Gene/Insert 1
  Gene/Insert name: S2
  Species: Orthoreovirus T3D
  Entrez Gene: S2 (a.k.a. MoV-3mpc04sS2_gp1)
  Promoter: T7
  Cloning method: Restriction Enzyme; 5′ cloning site none (unknown if destroyed); 3′ cloning site none (unknown if destroyed)
  Sequencing primers: 5′ none; 3′ ovS2T3D-F
Gene/Insert 2
  Gene/Insert name: S3
  Species: Orthoreovirus T3D
  Entrez Gene: S3 (a.k.a. MoV-3mpc04sS3_gp1)
  Promoter: T7
  Cloning method: Restriction Enzyme; 5′ cloning site none (unknown if destroyed); 3′ cloning site none (unknown if destroyed)
  Sequencing primers: 5′ none
Gene/Insert 3
  Gene/Insert name: S4
  Species: Orthoreovirus T3D
  Entrez Gene: S4 (a.k.a. MoV-3mpc04sS4_gp1)
  Promoter: T7
  Cloning method: Restriction Enzyme; 5′ cloning site none (unknown if destroyed); 3′ cloning site none (unknown if destroyed)
  Sequencing primers: 5′ none
Gene/Insert 4
  Gene/Insert name: M2
  Species: Orthoreovirus T3D
  Entrez Gene: M2 (a.k.a. MoV-3mpc04sM2_gp1)
  Promoter: T7
  Cloning method: Restriction Enzyme; 5′ cloning site none (unknown if destroyed); 3′ cloning site none (unknown if destroyed)
  Sequencing primers: 5′ ovM2T3D-R
Terms and licenses: Academic/Nonprofit Terms; Industry Terms: Not Available to Industry
How to cite: pT7-M2-S2-S3-S4T3D was a gift from Terence Dermody (Addgene plasmid # 33302 ; http://n2t.net/addgene:33302 ; RRID:Addgene_33302)
