[The description below was written by a language model from this plasmid's Addgene catalogue record and pLannotate feature annotations shown in this document.]
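Description:
pT7-M2-S2-S3-S4T3D is a multi-segment rescue plasmid from an improved plasmid-based reverse genetics system for mammalian orthoreoviruses. It is built on the p3E5EGFP backbone and catalogued as a mammalian expression vector. It is propagated in E. coli as a high-copy plasmid through a ColE1/pUC-type origin, with ampicillin selection provided by the bla gene under its own promoter. Short annotated fragments of TcR, bom, rop and lacI appear to be non-functional remnants of earlier pBR322-type vectors.

The payload is four tandem, same-orientation transcription units carrying cDNAs of reovirus type 3 Dearing (T3D) gene segments, arranged in the sequence as S2, S3, S4 and then M2. They encode the core protein sigma-2, the ssRNA-binding nonstructural protein sigma-NS, and the outer-capsid proteins sigma-3 and mu-1, respectively. The S2 reading frame was matched by the annotation software to the type 1 Lang homologue, although the catalogue lists it as T3D. Each unit has the same layout: a T7 promoter, the viral segment, a hepatitis delta virus ribozyme and a T7 terminator. The small "SET1" hits upstream of each terminator are probably T7 phage-derived sequence associated with the terminator rather than real tags. In this type of design, T7 RNA polymerase supplied in the mammalian cell starts transcription at the viral 5′ end, and ribozyme self-cleavage trims the transcript to give the native 3′ end, yielding authentic full-length viral plus-strand RNAs.

Combining four segments on one plasmid reduces the number of plasmids that must be co-transfected to supply all ten reovirus segments. The plasmid would be used together with companions carrying the remaining segments to recover wild-type or engineered recombinant reovirus.
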