Features (pLannotate 1.2.2; 28 found; start..end, strand, type, name):
    194..211     +  promoter       T7 promoter (fragment): promoter for bacteriophage T7 RNA polymerase
    229..1482    +  CDS            S2: SIGM2_REOVL - Experimental evidence at protein level: Swiss-Prot protein existence level 1. Inner capsid (core) component. From Reovirus type 1 (strain Lang) (T1L) (Mammalian orthoreovirus 1).
   1539..1630    +  ncRNA          HDV ribozyme: Accession: RF00094 - Hepatitis delta virus ribozyme
   1645..1694    +  CDS            SET1 (fragment): solubility-enhancement tag derived from T7 phage gene 10B
   1702..1749    +  terminator     T7 terminator: transcription terminator for bacteriophage T7 RNA polymerase
   1778..1794    +  misc_feature   MCS (fragment): pUC18/19 multiple cloning site
   1795..1812    +  promoter       T7 promoter (fragment): promoter for bacteriophage T7 RNA polymerase
   1839..2936    +  CDS            S3: SIGNS_REOVD - Experimental evidence at transcript level: Swiss-Prot protein existence level 2. Protein that binds to ssRNA and may be involved in genome packaging. From Reovirus type 3 (strain Dearing) (T3D) (Mammalian orthoreovirus 3).
   3007..3098    +  ncRNA          HDV ribozyme: Accession: RF00094 - Hepatitis delta virus ribozyme
   3113..3162    +  CDS            SET1 (fragment): solubility-enhancement tag derived from T7 phage gene 10B
   3170..3217    +  terminator     T7 terminator: transcription terminator for bacteriophage T7 RNA polymerase
   3250..3267    +  promoter       T7 promoter (fragment): promoter for bacteriophage T7 RNA polymerase
   3299..4393    +  CDS            S4: SIGM3_REOVD - Experimental evidence at protein level: Swiss-Prot protein existence level 1. The viral outer shell polypeptides, of which sigma-3 is one, impose structural constraints that prevent elongation of nascent transcripts by the RNA-dependent RNA polymerase lambda-3. From Reovirus type 3 (strain Dearing) (T3D) (Mammalian orthoreovirus 3).
   4460..4551    +  ncRNA          HDV ribozyme: Accession: RF00094 - Hepatitis delta virus ribozyme
   4566..4615    +  CDS            SET1 (fragment): solubility-enhancement tag derived from T7 phage gene 10B
   4623..4670    +  terminator     T7 terminator: transcription terminator for bacteriophage T7 RNA polymerase
   4703..4720    +  promoter       T7 promoter (fragment): promoter for bacteriophage T7 RNA polymerase
   4749..6872    +  CDS            M2: MU1_REOVD - Experimental evidence at protein level: Swiss-Prot protein existence level 1. The viral outer shell polypeptides, of which mu-1 is one, impose structural constraints that prevent elongation of nascent transcripts by the RNA-dependent RNA polymerase lambda-3. From Reovirus type 3 (strain Dearing) (T3D) (Mammalian orthoreovirus 3).
   6920..7011    +  ncRNA          HDV ribozyme: Accession: RF00094 - Hepatitis delta virus ribozyme
   7026..7075    +  CDS            SET1 (fragment): solubility-enhancement tag derived from T7 phage gene 10B
   7083..7130    +  terminator     T7 terminator: transcription terminator for bacteriophage T7 RNA polymerase
   7165..7440    +  CDS            TcR (fragment): tetracycline efflux protein; tet; confers resistance to tetracycline
   7440..7490    -  misc_feature   bom (fragment): basis of mobility region from pBR322
   7592..7627    -  CDS            rop (fragment): Rop protein, which maintains plasmids at low copy number; rop
   7722..7826    +  promoter       AmpR promoter: bla
   7827..8687    +  CDS            AmpR: β-lactamase; bla; confers resistance to ampicillin, carbenicillin, and related antibiotics
   8858..9446    +  rep_origin     ori: high-copy-number ColE1/pMB1/pBR322/pUC origin of replication
   9629..9682    +  CDS            lacI (fragment): lac repressor; lacI; The lac repressor binds to the lac operator to inhibit transcription in E. coli. This inhibition can be relieved by adding lactose or isopropyl-β-D-thiogalactopyranoside (IPTG).
>Addgene plasmid #33302 | pT7-M2-S2-S3-S4T3D | depositor full sequence | sequence record 39539 | pT7-M2-S2-S3-S4T3D sequence 9688 bps
CTAGGTTGTTCTCTATCTTTGTGATGTGGCTCTGAAACAAACCAGGTGTGATTACAGTAACAATTTCAAT
TTAAATTCCGATATAAATTTCAATGAGAGGAAAATTATTAATCTTCCTCATAGTTATTCGCACACAAAAG
ATCCTAAAAATTCTTCTTTCTTTTTGTGTGTCCGGGGTCGGCATGGCTCTAGATAATACGACTCACTATA
GCTATTCGCTGGTCAGTTATGGCTCGCGCTGCGTTCCTATTCAAGACTGTTGGGTTTGGTGGTCTGCAAA
ATGTGCCAATTAACGACGAACTATCTTCACATCTACTCCGAGCTGGTAATTCACCATGGCAGTTAACACA
GTTTTTAGACTGGATAAGCCTTGGGAGGGGTTTAGCTACATCGGCTCTCGTTCCGACGGCTGGGTCAAGA
TACTATCAAATGAGTTGCCTTCTAAGTGGCACTCTCCAGATTCCGTTCCGTCCTAACCACCGATGGGGAG
ACATTAGGTTCTTACGCTTAGTGTGGTCAGCTCCTACTCTCGATGGATTAGTCGTAGCTCCACCACAAGT
TTTGGCTCAGCCCGCTTTGCAAGCACAGGCAGATCGAGTGTACGACTGCGATGATTATCCATTTCTAGCG
CGTGATCCAAGATTCAAACATCGGGTGTATCAGCAATTGAGTGCTGTAACTCTACTTAACTTGACAGGTT
TTGGCCCGATTTCCTACGTTCGAGTGGATGAAGATATGTGGAGTGGAGATGTGAACCAGCTTCTCATGAA
CTATTTCGGGCACACGTTTGCAGAGATTGCATACACATTGTGTCAAGCCTCGGCTAATAGGCCTTGGGAA
TATGACGGTACATATGCTAGGATGACTCAGATTGTGTTATCCTTGTTCTGGCTATCGTATGTCGGTGTAA
TCCATCAGCAGAATACGTATCGGACATTCTATTTTCAGTGTAATCGGCGAGGTGACGCCGCTGAGGTGTG
GATTCTTTCTTGTTCGTTGAACCATTCCGCACAAATTAGACCGGGTAATCGTAGCTTATTCGTTATGCCA
ACTAGCCCAGATTGGAACATGGACGTCAATTTGATCCTGAGTTCAACGTTGACGGGGTGTTTGTGTTCGG
GTTCACAGCTGCCACTGATTGACAATAATTCAGTACCTGCAGTGTCGCGTAACATCCATGGCTGGACTGG
TAGAGCTGGTAACCAATTGCATGGGTTCCAGGTGAGACGAATGGTGACTGAATTTTGTGACAGGTTGAGA
CGCGATGGTGTCATGACCCAAGCTCAGCAGAATCAAGTTGAAGCGTTGGCAGATCAGACTCAACAGTTTA
AGAGGGACAAGCTCGAAACGTGGGCGAGAGAAGACGATCAATATAATCAGGCTCATCCCAACTCCACAAT
GTTCCGTACGAAACCATTTACGAATGCGCAATGGGGACGAGGTAATACGGGGGCGACTAGTGCCGCGATT
GCAGCCCTTATCTGATCGTCTTGGAGTGAGGGGGTCCCCCCACACCCCTCACGACTGACCACACATTCAT
CGGGTCGGCATGGCATCTCCACCTCCTCGCGGTCCGACCTGGGCATCCGAAGGAGGACGTCGTCCACTCG
GATGGCTAAGGGAGAGCTCAAAAAAAAGGATCCGGCTGCTAACAAAGCCCGAAAGGAAGCTGAGTTGGCT
GCTGCCACCGCTGAGCAATAACTAGCATAACCCCTTGGGGCCTCTAAACGGGTCTTGAGGGGTTTTTTGC
TGAAAGGAGGAACTATATCCGGATCGAGATCCTCTAGAGTCGACTAATACGACTCACTATAGCTAAAGTC
ACGCCTGTCGTCGTCACTATGGCTTCCTCACTCAGAGCTGCGATCTCCAAGATCAAGAGGGATGACGTCG
GTCAGCAAGTTTGTCCTAATTATGTCATGCTGCGGTCCTCTGTCACAACAAAGGTGGTACGAAATGTGGT
TGAGTATCAAATTCGTACGGGCGGATTCTTTTCGTGCTTAGCTATGCTAAGGCCACTCCAGTACGCTAAG
CGTGAGCGTTTGCTTGGTCAGAGGAATCTGGAACGTATATCGACTAGGGATATCCTTCAGACTCGTGATT
TACACTCACTATGTATGCCAACTCCTGATGCGCCAATGTCTAATCATCAAGCATCCACCATGAGAGAGCT
GATTTGCAGTTACTTCAAGGTCGATCATGCGGATGGGTTGAAATATATACCCATGGATGAGAGATACTCT
CCGTCATCACTTGCCAGATTGTTTACCATGGGCATGGCTGGGCTGCACATTACCACTGAGCCATCTTATA
AGCGTGTTCCGATTATGCACTTAGCTGCGGACTTGGACTGTATGACGCTGGCTCTACCTTACATGATTAC
GCTTGATGGTGATACTGTGGTTCCTGTCGCTCCAACACTGTCAGCGGAACAGCTTCTGGACGACGGACTC
AAAGGATTAGCATGCATGGATATCTCCTATGGATGTGAGGTGGACGCGAATAGCCGGCCGGCTGGTGATC
AGAGTATGGACTCTTCACGCTGCATCAACGAGTTGTATTGCGAGGAGACAGCAGAAGCCATCTGTGTGCT
TAAGACATGCCTTGTGTTAAATTGCATGCAGTTTAAACTTGAGATGGATGACCTAGCACATAACGCTGCT
GAGCTGGACAAGATACAGATGATGATACCCTTCAGTGAGCGTGTTTTTAGGATGGCCTCGTCCTTTGCGA
CTATTGATGCCCAGTGTTTTAGGTTTTGCGTGATGATGAAGGATAAAAATCTGAAAATAGATATGCGTGA
AACGACGAGACTGTGGACTCGTTCAGCATCAGATGATTCTGTGGCCACGTCATCTTTAAGTATTTCCCTG
GACCGGGGTCGATGGGTGGCGGCTGACGCCAGTGATGCTAGACTGCTGGTTTTTCCGATTCGCGTGTAAT
GGGTGAGTGAGCTGATGTGGTCGCCAAGACATGTGCCGGTGTCTTGGTGGTGGGTGACGCCTAATCATCG
GGTCGGCATGGCATCTCCACCTCCTCGCGGTCCGACCTGGGCATCCGAAGGAGGACGTCGTCCACTCGGA
TGGCTAAGGGAGAGCTCAAAAAAAAGGATCCGGCTGCTAACAAAGCCCGAAAGGAAGCTGAGTTGGCTGC
TGCCACCGCTGAGCAATAACTAGCATAACCCCTTGGGGCCTCTAAACGGGTCTTGAGGGGTTTTTTGCTG
AAAGGAGGAACTATATCCGGATCAAGCTTTAATACGACTCACTATAGCTATTTTTGCCTCTTCCCAGACG
TTGTCGCAATGGAGGTGTGCTTGCCCAACGGTCATCAGGTCGTGGACTTGATTAACAACGCTTTTGAAGG
TCGTGTATCAATCTACAGCGCGCAAGAGGGATGGGACAAAACAATCTCAGCACAGCCAGATATGATGGTA
TGTGGTGGCGCCGTCGTTTGCATGCATTGTCTAGGTGTTGTCGGATCTCTACAACGCAAGCTGAAGCATT
TGCCTCACCATAGATGTAATCAACAGATCCGTCATCAGGATTACGTCGATGTACAGTTCGCAGACCGTGT
TACTGCTCACTGGAAGCGGGGTATGCTGTCCTTCGTTGCGCAGATGCACGAGATGATGAATGACGTGTCG
CCAGATGACCTGGATCGTGTGCGTACTGAGGGAGGTTCACTAGTGGAGCTGAACTGGCTTCAGGTTGACC
CAAATTCAATGTTTAGATCAATACACTCAAGTTGGACAGATCCTTTGCAGGTGGTGGACGACCTTGACAC
TAAGCTGGATCAGTACTGGACAGCCTTAAACCTGATGATCGACTCATCCGACTTGATACCCAACTTTATG
ATGAGAGACCCATCACACGCGTTCAATGGTGTGAAACTGGGGGGAGATGCTCGTCAAACCCAATTCTCCA
GGACTTTTGATTCGAGATCGAGTTTGGAATGGGGTGTGATGGTTTATGATTACTCTGAGCTGGAGCATGA
TCCATCGAAGGGCCGTGCTTACAGAAAGGAATTGGTGACGCCAGCTCGAGATTTCGGTCACTTTGGATTA
TCCCATTATTCTAGGGCGACTACCCCAATCCTTGGAAAGATGCCGGCCGTATTCTCAGGAATGTTGACTG
GGAACTGTAAAATGTATCCATTCATTAAAGGAACGGCTAAGCTGAAGACAGTGCGCAAGCTAGTGGAGGC
AGTCAATCATGCTTGGGGTGTCGAGAAGATTAGATATGCTCTTGGGCCAGGTGGCATGACGGGATGGTAC
AATAGGACTATGCAACAGGCCCCCATTGTGCTAACTCCTGCTGCTCTCACAATGTTCCCAGATACCATCA
AGTTTGGGGATTTGAATTATCCAGTGATGATTGGCGATCCGATGATTCTTGGCTAAACACCCCCATCTTC
ACAGCGCCGGGCTTGACCAACCTGGTGTGACGTGGGACAGGCTTCATTCATCGGGTCGGCATGGCATCTC
CACCTCCTCGCGGTCCGACCTGGGCATCCGAAGGAGGACGTCGTCCACTCGGATGGCTAAGGGAGAGCTC
AAAAAAAAGGATCCGGCTGCTAACAAAGCCCGAAAGGAAGCTGAGTTGGCTGCTGCCACCGCTGAGCAAT
AACTAGCATAACCCCTTGGGGCCTCTAAACGGGTCTTGAGGGGTTTTTTGCTGAAAGGAGGAACTATATC
CGGATCGCTAGCTAATACGACTCACTATAGCTAATCTGCTGACCGTTACTCTGCAAAGATGGGGAACGCT
TCCTCTATCGTTCAGACGATCAACGTCACTGGAGATGGCAATGTATTTAAACCATCAGCTGAAACTTCAT
CTACCGCTGTACCATCGTTAAGCTTATCACCTGGAATGCTGAATCCCGGAGGGGTACCATGGATTGCTGT
TGGAGATGAGACATCTGTGACTTCACCAGGCGCATTACGTCGAATGACGTCAAAGGACATCCCGGAAACG
GCAATAATCAACACAGACAATTCATCAGGCGCCGTGCCAAGCGAATCAGCCTTGGTGCCCTACATCGATG
AGCCGCTGGTAGTGGTTACAGAGCATGCTATTACCAACTTCACCAAAGCTGAGATGGCACTTGAATTCAA
TCGTGAGTTCCTTGACAAGATGCGTGTGCTGTCAGTGTCACCAAAATATTCGGATCTTCTGACCTATGTT
GACTGCTACGTCGGTGTGTCTGCTCGTCAGGCTTTAAACAATTTTCAGAAACAAGTGCCTGTGATTACAC
CTACTAGGCAGACGATGTATGTCGACTCGATACAAGCGGCCTTGAAAGCTTTAGAAAAGTGGGAGATTGA
TCTGAGAGTGGCTCAAACGTTGCTGCCTACGAACGTTCCGATTGGAGAAGTCTCTTGTCCAATGCAGTCG
GTAGTGAAACTGCTGGATGATCAGCTGCCAGATGACAGCCTGATACGGAGGTATCCCAAGGAAGCCGCCG
TCGCTTTGGCTAAACGAAACGGGGGAATACAATGGATGGACGTATCAGAAGGCACCGTGATGAACGAGGC
TGTCAACGCTGTTGCAGCTAGTGCACTGGCACCTTCAGCATCAGCCCCACCCTTAGAAGAGAAGTCAAAG
TTAACCGAACAAGCGATGGATCTCGTGACCGCGGCTGAGCCTGAGATAATTGCCTCACTCGCGCCAGTTC
CCGCACCCGTGTTTGCCATACCACCTAAACCAGCAGATTATAATGTGCGTACTCTGAGGATCGACGAGGC
CACTTGGCTGCGAATGATTCCAAAATCAATGAACACACCTTTTCAAATCCAGGTGACTGATAACACAGGA
ACTAATTGGCATCTCAATTTGAGGGGGGGGACTCGTGTAGTGAATCTGGACCAAATCGCTCCGATGCGGT
TTGTATTAGATTTAGGGGGAAAGAGTTATAAAGAGACGAGCTGGGATCCAAACGGCAAGAAGGTCGGATT
CATCGTTTTTCAATCGAAGATACCATTCGAACTTTGGACTGCTGCTTCACAGATCGGTCAAGCCACGGTG
GTTAACTATGTCCAACTATACGCTGAAGACAGCTCATTTACCGCGCAGTCTATCATTGCTACTACCTCTT
TGGCTTATAACTATGAGCCTGAGCAGTTGAATAAGACTGACCCTGAGATGAATTATTATCTTTTGGCGAC
CTTTATAGACTCAGCCGCTATAACGCCAACGAATATGACACAGCCTGATGTTTGGGATGCCTTGCTGACG
ATGTCCCCACTATCAGCTGGCGAGGTGACAGTGAAGGGTGCGGTAGTGAGTGAAGTAGTCCCTGCAGACT
TGATAGGTAGCTACACTCCAGAATCCCTAAACGCCTCACTTCCGAATGATGCTGCTAGATGCATGATCGA
TAGAGCTTCGAAGATAGCCGAAGCAATCAAGATTGATGATGATGCTGGACCAGATGAATATTCCCCAAAC
TCTGTACCAATTCAAGGTCAGCTTGCTATCTCGCAACTCGAAACTGGATATGGTGTGCGAATATTCAACC
CTAAAGGGATCCTTTCTAAAATTGCATCTAGGGCAATGCAGGCTTTCATTGGTGACCCGAGCACAATCAT
CACGCAGGCGGCGCCAGTGTTATCAGACAAGAATAATTGGATTGCATTGGCACAGGGAGTGAAAACTAGT
CTGCGTACTAAAAGTCTATCAGCGGGAGTGAAGACTGCAGTGAGTAAGCTGAGCTCATCTGAGTCTATCC
AGAATTGGACTCAAGGATTCTTGGATAAAGTGTCAGCGCATTTTCCAGCACCAAAGCCCGATTGTCCGAC
TAGCGGAGATAGTGGTGAATCGTCTAATCGCCGAGTGAAGCGCGACTCATACGCAGGAGTGGTCAAACGT
GGGTACACACGTTAGGCCGCTCGCCCTGGTGACGCGGGGTTAAGGGATGCAGGCAAATCATCGGGTCGGC
ATGGCATCTCCACCTCCTCGCGGTCCGACCTGGGCATCCGAAGGAGGACGTCGTCCACTCGGATGGCTAA
GGGAGAGCTCAAAAAAAAGGATCCGGCTGCTAACAAAGCCCGAAAGGAAGCTGAGTTGGCTGCTGCCACC
GCTGAGCAATAACTAGCATAACCCCTTGGGGCCTCTAAACGGGTCTTGAGGGGTTTTTTGCTGAAAGGAG
GAACTATATCCGGATCGCTAGCCAGATCCTCTACGCCGGACGCATCGTGGCCGGCATCACCGGCGCCACA
GGTGCGGTTGCTGGCGCCTATATCGCCGACATCACCGATGGGGAAGATCGGGCTCGCCACTTCGGGCTCA
TGAGCGCTTGTTTCGGCGTGGGTATGGTGGCAGGCCCCGTGGCCGGGGGACTGTTGGGCGCCATCTCCTT
GCACCATTCCTTGCGGCGGCGGTGCTCAACGGCCTCAACCTACTACTGGGCTGCTTCCTAATGCAGGAGT
CGCATAAGGGAGAGCGTCGATATGGTGCACTCTCAGTACAATCTGCTCTGATGCCGCATAGTTAAGCCAG
CCCCGACACCCGCCAACACCCGCTGACGCGCCCTGACGGGCTTGTCTGCTCCCGGCATCCGCTTACAGAC
AAGCTGTGACCGTCTCCGGGAGCTGCATGTGTCAGAGGTTTTCACCGTCATCACCGAAACGCGCGAGACG
AAAGGGCCTCGTGATACGCCTATTTTTATAGGTTAATGTCATGATAATAATGGTTTCTTAGACGTCAGGT
GGCACTTTTCGGGGAAATGTGCGCGGAACCCCTATTTGTTTATTTTTCTAAATACATTCAAATATGTATC
CGCTCATGAGACAATAACCCTGATAAATGCTTCAATAATATTGAAAAAGGAAGAGTATGAGTATTCAACA
TTTCCGTGTCGCCCTTATTCCCTTTTTTGCGGCATTTTGCCTTCCTGTTTTTGCTCACCCAGAAACGCTG
GTGAAAGTAAAAGATGCTGAAGATCAGTTGGGTGCACGAGTGGGTTACATCGAACTGGATCTCAACAGCG
GTAAGATCCTTGAGAGTTTTCGCCCCGAAGAACGTTTTCCAATGATGAGCACTTTTAAAGTTCTGCTATG
TGGCGCGGTATTATCCCGTATTGACGCCGGGCAAGAGCAACTCGGTCGCCGCATACACTATTCTCAGAAT
GACTTGGTTGAGTACTCACCAGTCACAGAAAAGCATCTTACGGATGGCATGACAGTAAGAGAATTATGCA
GTGCTGCCATAACCATGAGTGATAACACTGCGGCCAACTTACTTCTGACAACGATCGGAGGACCGAAGGA
GCTAACCGCTTTTTTGCACAACATGGGGGATCATGTAACTCGCCTTGATCGTTGGGAACCGGAGCTGAAT
GAAGCCATACCAAACGACGAGCGTGACACCACGATGCCTGTAGCAATGGCAACAACGTTGCGCAAACTAT
TAACTGGCGAACTACTTACTCTAGCTTCCCGGCAACAATTAATAGACTGGATGGAGGCGGATAAAGTTGC
AGGACCACTTCTGCGCTCGGCCCTTCCGGCTGGCTGGTTTATTGCTGATAAATCTGGAGCCGGTGAGCGT
GGGTCTCGCGGTATCATTGCAGCACTGGGGCCAGATGGTAAGCCCTCCCGTATCGTAGTTATCTACACGA
CGGGGAGTCAGGCAACTATGGATGAACGAAATAGACAGATCGCTGAGATAGGTGCCTCACTGATTAAGCA
TTGGTAACTGTCAGACCAAGTTTACTCATATATACTTTAGATTGATTTAAAACTTCATTTTTAATTTAAA
AGGATCTAGGTGAAGATCCTTTTTGATAATCTCATGACCAAAATCCCTTAACGTGAGTTTTCGTTCCACT
GAGCGTCAGACCCCGTAGAAAAGATCAAAGGATCTTCTTGAGATCCTTTTTTTCTGCGCGTAATCTGCTG
CTTGCAAACAAAAAAACCACCGCTACCAGCGGTGGTTTGTTTGCCGGATCAAGAGCTACCAACTCTTTTT
CCGAAGGTAACTGGCTTCAGCAGAGCGCAGATACCAAATACTGTCCTTCTAGTGTAGCCGTAGTTAGGCC
ACCACTTCAAGAACTCTGTAGCACCGCCTACATACCTCGCTCTGCTAATCCTGTTACCAGTGGCTGCTGC
CAGTGGCGATAAGTCGTGTCTTACCGGGTTGGACTCAAGACGATAGTTACCGGATAAGGCGCAGCGGTCG
GGCTGAACGGGGGGTTCGTGCACACAGCCCAGCTTGGAGCGAACGACCTACACCGAACTGAGATACCTAC
AGCGTGAGCTATGAGAAAGCGCCACGCTTCCCGAAGGGAGAAAGGCGGACAGGTATCCGGTAAGCGGCAG
GGTCGGAACAGGAGAGCGCACGAGGGAGCTTCCAGGGGGAAACGCCTGGTATCTTTATAGTCCTGTCGGG
TTTCGCCACCTCTGACTTGAGCGTCGATTTTTGTGATGCTCGTCAGGGGGGCGGAGCCTATGGAAAAACG
CCAGCAACGCGGCCTTTTTACGGTTCCTGGCCTTTTGCTGGCCTTTTGCTCACATGTTCTTTCCTGCGTT
ATCCCCTGATTCTGTGGATAACCGTATTACCGCCTTTGAGTGAGCTGATACCGCTCGCCGCAGCCGAACG
ACCGAGCGCAGCGAGTCAGTGAGCGAGGAAGCGGAAGAGCGCCCAATACGCAAACCGCCTCTCCCCGCGC
GTTGGCCGATTCATTAATGCAGGGGGAT
