>Addgene plasmid #33302 | pT7-M2-S2-S3-S4T3D | addgene partial sequence | sequence record 41358 | pBR322ori-F 5'-GGGAAACGCCTGGTATCTTT-3'
TCTGACTTGAGCGTCGATTTTTGTGATGCTCGTCAGGGGGNCGGAGCCTATGGAAAAACGCCAGCAACGC
GGCCTTTTTACGGTTCCTGGCCTTTTGCTGGCCTTTTGCTCACATGTTCTTTCCTGCGTTATCCCCTGAT
TCTGTGGATAACCGTATTACCGCCTTTGAGTGAGCTGATACCGCTCGCCGCAGCCGAACGACCGAGCGCA
GCGAGTCAGTGAGCGAGGAAGCGGAAGAGCGCCCAATACGCAAACCGCCTCTCCCCGCGCGTTGGCCGAT
TCATTAATGCAGGGGGATCTAGGTTGTTCTCTATCTTTGTGATGTGGCTCTGAAACAAACCAGGTGTGAT
TACAGTAACAATTTCAATTTAAATTCCGATATAAATTTCAATGAGAGGAAAATTATTAATCTTCCTCATA
GTTATTCGCACACAAAAGATCCTAAAAATTCTTCTTTCTTTTTGTGTGTCCGGGGTCGGCATGGCTCTAG
ATAATACGACTCACTATAGCTATTCGCTGGTCAGTTATGGCTCGCGCTGCGTTCCTATTCAAGACTGTTG
GGTTTGGTGGTCTGCAAAATGTGCCAATTAACGACGAACTATCTTCACATCTACTCCGAGCTGGTAATTC
ACCATGGCAGTTAACACAGTTTTTAGACTGGATAAGCCTTGGGAGGGGTTTAGCTACATCGGCTCTCGTT
CCGACGGCTGGGTCAAGATACTATCAAATGAGTTGCCTTCTAAGTGGCACTCTCCAGATTCCGTTCCGTC
CTAACCACCGATGGGGAGACATTAGGTTCTTACGCTTAGTGTGGTCAGCTCC
