>Addgene plasmid #33302 | pT7-M2-S2-S3-S4T3D | addgene partial sequence | sequence record 41395 | pBRrevBam 5'-GGTGATGTCGGCGATATAGG-3'
GCCGGCCACGATGCGTCCGGCGTAGAGGATCTGGCTAGCGATCCGGATATAGTTCCTCCTTTCAGCAAAA
AACCCCTCAAGACCCGTTTAGAGGCCCCAAGGGGTTATGCTAGTTATTGCTCAGCGGTGGCAGCAGCCAA
CTCAGCTTCCTTTCGGGCTTTGTTAGCAGCCGGATCCTTTTTTTTGAGCTCTCCCTTAGCCATCCGAGTG
GACGACGTCCTCCTTCGGATGCCCAGGTCGGACCGCGAGGAGGTGGAGATGCCATGCCGACCCGATGATT
TGCCTGCATCCCTTAACCCCGCGTCACCAGGGCGAGCGGCCTAACGTGTGTACCCACGTTTGACCACTCC
TGCGTATGAGTCGCGCTTCACTCGGCGATTAGACGATTCACCACTATCTCCGCTAGTCGGACAATCGGGC
TTTGGTGCTGGAAAATGCGCTGACACTTTATCCAAGAATCCTTGAGTCCAATTCTGGATAGACTCAGATG
AGCTCAGCTTACTCACTGCAGTCTTCACTCCCGCTGATAGACTTTTAGTACGCAGACTAGTTTTCACTCC
CTGTGCCAATGCAATCCAATTATTCTTGTCTGATAACACTGGCGCCGCCTGCGTGATGATTGTGCTCGGG
TCACCAATGAAAGCCTGCATTGCCCTAGATGCAATTTTAGAAAGGAT
