>Addgene plasmid #33302 | pT7-M2-S2-S3-S4T3D | addgene partial sequence | sequence record 41397 | ovS2T3D-F 5'-TGAAGCGTTGGCAGATCA-3'
CTCGNACGTGGGCGAGAGAAGANGATCAATATAATCAGGCTCATCCCAACTCCACAATGTTCCGTACGAA
ACCATTTACGAATGCGCAATGGGGACGAGGTAATACGGGGGCGACTAGTGCCGCGATTGCAGCCCTTATC
TGATCGTCTTGGAGTGAGGGGGTCCCCCCACACCCCTCACGACTGACCACACATTCATCGGGTCGGCATG
GCATCTCCACCTCCTCGCGGTCCGACCTGGGCATCCGAAGGAGGACGTCGTCCACTCGGATGGCTAAGGG
AGAGCTCAAAAAAAAGGATCCGGCTGCTAACAAAGCCCGAAAGGAAGCTGAGTTGGCTGCTGCCACCGCT
GAGCAATAACTAGCATAACCCCTTGGGGCCTCTAAACGGGTCTTGAGGGGTTTTTTGCTGAAAGGAGGAA
CTATATCCGGATCGAGATCCTCTAGAGTCGACTAATACGACTCACTATAGCTAAAGTCACGCCTGTCGTC
GTCACTATGGCTTCCTCACTCAGAGCTGCGATCTCCAAGATCAAGAGGGATGACGTCGGTCAGCAAGTTT
GTCCTAATTATGTCATGCTGCGGTCCTCTGTCACAACAAAGGTGGTACGAAATGTGGTTGAGTATCAAAT
TCGTACGGGCGGATTCTTTTCGTGCTTAGCTATGCTAAGGCCACTCCAGTACGCTAAGCGTGAGCGTTTG
CTTGGTCAGAGGAATCTGGAACGTATATCGACTAGGGATATCCTTCAGACTCGTGATTTACACTCACTAT
GTATGCCAACTCCTGATGCGCCAATGTCTAATCATCAAGCATCCACCATGAGAGAGCTGATTT
