>Addgene plasmid #33302 | pT7-M2-S2-S3-S4T3D | addgene partial sequence | sequence record 41399 | ovM2T3D-R 5'-ACTACCAGCGGCTCATCG-3'
CGCTTGGCACGGCGCCTGATGAATTGTCTGTGTTGATTATTGCCGTTTCCGGGATGTCCTTTGACGTCAT
TCGACGTAATGCGCCTGGTGAAGTCACAGATGTCTCATCTCCAACAGCAATCCATGGTACCCCTCCGGGA
TTCAGCATTCCAGGTGATAAGCTTAACGATGGTACAGCGGTAGATGAAGTTTCAGCTGATGGTTTAAATA
CATTGCCATCTCCAGTGACGTTGATCGTCTGAACGATAGAGGAAGCGTTCCCCATCTTTGCAGAGTAACG
GTCAGCAGATTAGCTATAGTGAGTCGTATTAGCTAGCGATCCGGATATAGTTCCTCCTTTCAGCAAAAAA
CCCCTCAAGACCCGTTTAGAGGCCCCAAGGGGTTATGCTAGTTATTGCTCAGCGGTGGCAGCAGCCAACT
CAGCTTCCTTTCGGGCTTTGTTAGCAGCCGGATCCTTTTTTTTGAGCTCTCCCTTAGCCATCCGAGTGGA
CGACGTCCTCCTTCGGATGCCCAGGTCGGACCGCGAGGAGGTGGAGATGCCATGCCGACCCGATGAATGA
AGCCTGTCCCACGTCACACCAGGTTGGTCAAGCCCGGCGCTGTGAAGATGGGGGTGTTTAGCCAAGAATC
ATCGGATCGCCAATCATCACTGGATAATTCAAATCCCCAAACTTGATGGTATCTGGGAACATTGTGAGAG
CAGCAGGAGTTAGCACAATGGGGGCCTGTTGCATAGTCCTATTGTACCATCCCGTCATGCCACCTGGCCC
AAGAGCATATCTAATCTTCTCGACACCCCAAGCATGA
